>Addgene plasmid #193554 | EGFP-Scarlet-I | addgene full sequence | sequence record 380033 | Addgene NGS Result
ATTACCGCCATGCATTAGTTATTAATAGTAATCAATTACGGGGTCATTAGTTCATAGCCCATATATGGAG
TTCCGCGTTACATAACTTACGGTAAATGGCCCGCCTGGCTGACCGCCCAACGACCCCCGCCCATTGACGT
CAATAATGACGTATGTTCCCATAGTAACGCCAATAGGGACTTTCCATTGACGTCAATGGGTGGAGTATTT
ACGGTAAACTGCCCACTTGGCAGTACATCAAGTGTATCATATGCCAAGTACGCCCCCTATTGACGTCAAT
GACGGTAAATGGCCCGCCTGGCATTATGCCCAGTACATGACCTTATGGGACTTTCCTACTTGGCAGTACA
TCTACGTATTAGTCATCGCTATTACCATGGTGATGCGGTTTTGGCAGTACATCAATGGGCGTGGATAGCG
GTTTGACTCACGGGGATTTCCAAGTCTCCACCCCATTGACGTCAATGGGAGTTTGTTTTGGCACCAAAAT
CAACGGGACTTTCCAAAATGTCGTAACAACTCCGCCCCATTGACGCAAATGGGCGGTAGGCGTGTACGGT
GGGAGGTCTATATAAGCAGAGCTGGTTTAGTGAACCGTCAGATCCGCTAGCGCTACCGGTCGCCACCATG
GTGAGCAAGGGCGAGGAGCTGTTCACCGGGGTGGTGCCCATCCTGGTCGAGCTGGACGGCGACGTAAACG
GCCACAAGTTCAGCGTGTCCGGCGAGGGCGAGGGCGATGCCACCTACGGCAAGCTGACCCTGAAGTTCAT
CTGCACCACCGGCAAGCTGCCCGTGCCCTGGCCCACCCTCGTGACCACCCTGACCTACGGCGTGCAGTGC
TTCAGCCGCTACCCCGACCACATGAAGCAGCACGACTTCTTCAAGTCCGCCATGCCCGAAGGCTACGTCC
AGGAGCGCACCATCTTCTTCAAGGACGACGGCAACTACAAGACCCGCGCCGAGGTGAAGTTCGAGGGCGA
CACCCTGGTGAACCGCATCGAGCTGAAGGGCATCGACTTCAAGGAGGACGGCAACATCCTGGGGCACAAG
CTGGAGTACAACTACAACAGCCACAACGTCTATATCATGGCCGACAAGCAGAAGAACGGCATCAAGGTGA
ACTTCAAGATCCGCCACAACATCGAGGACGGCAGCGTGCAGCTCGCCGACCACTACCAGCAGAACACCCC
CATCGGCGACGGCCCCGTGCTGCTGCCCGACAACCACTACCTGAGCACCCAGTCCAAGCTGAGCAAAGAC
CCCAACGAGAAGCGCGATCACATGGTCCTGCTGGAGTTCGTGACCGCCGCCGGGGGATCCGGAGGGTCTG
AGGCAGTGATCAAGGAGTTCATGCGGTTCAAGGTGCACATGGAGGGCTCCATGAACGGCCACGAGTTCGA
GATCGAGGGCGAGGGCGAGGGCCGCCCCTACGAGGGCACCCAGACCGCCAAGCTGAAGGTGACCAAGGGT
GGCCCCCTGCCCTTCTCCTGGGACATCCTGTCCCCTCAGTTCATGTACGGCTCCAGGGCCTTCATCAAGC
ACCCCGCCGACATCCCCGACTACTATAAGCAGTCCTTCCCCGAGGGCTTCAAGTGGGAGCGCGTGATGAA
CTTCGAGGACGGCGGCGCCGTGACCGTGACCCAGGACACCTCCCTGGAGGACGGCACCCTGATCTACAAG
GTGAAGCTCCGCGGCACCAACTTCCCTCCTGACGGCCCCGTAATGCAGAAGAAGACAATGGGCTGGGAAG
CGTCCACCGAGCGGTTGTACCCCGAGGACGGCGTGCTGAAGGGCGACATTAAGATGGCCCTGCGCCTGAA
GGACGGCGGCCGCTACCTGGCGGACTTCAAGACCACCTACAAGGCCAAGAAGCCCGTGCAGATGCCCGGC
GCCTACAACGTCGACCGCAAGTTGGACATCACCTCCCACAACGAGGACTACACCGTGGTGGAACAGTACG
AACGCTCCGAGGGCCGCCACTCCACCGGCGGCATGGACGAGCTGTACAAGTAAGCGGCCGCGACTCTAGA
TCATAATCAGCCATACCACATTTGTAGAGGTTTTACTTGCTTTAAAAAACCTCCCACACCTCCCCCTGAA
CCTGAAACATAAAATGAATGCAATTGTTGTTGTTAACTTGTTTATTGCAGCTTATAATGGTTACAAATAA
AGCAATAGCATCACAAATTTCACAAATAAAGCATTTTTTTCACTGCATTCTAGTTGTGGTTTGTCCAAAC
TCATCAATGTATCTTAAGGCGTAAATTGTAAGCGTTAATATTTTGTTAAAATTCGCGTTAAATTTTTGTT
AAATCAGCTCATTTTTTAACCAATAGGCCGAAATCGGCAAAATCCCTTATAAATCAAAAGAATAGACCGA
GATAGGGT
[37 nt withheld, positions 2389-2425]
AAAGAACGTGGACTCCAACGTCAAAGG
[49 nt withheld, positions 2453-2501]
T
[91 nt withheld, positions 2503-2593]
G
[124 nt withheld, positions 2595-2718]
CAGGTGGCACTTTTCGGGGAAATGTGCGCGGAACCCCTATTTGTTTATTTTTCTAAATACATTCAAATAT
GTATCCGCTCATGAGACAATAACCCTGATAAATGCTTCAATAATATTGAAAAAGGAAGAGTCCTGAGGCG
GAAAGAACCAGCTGTGGAATGTGTGTCAGTTAGGGTGTGGAAAGTCCCCAGGCTCCCCAGCAGGCAGAAG
TATGCAAAGCATGCATCTCAATTAGTCAGCAACCAGGTGTGGAAAGTCCCCAGGCTCCCCAGCAGGCAGA
AGTATGCAAAGCATGCATCTCAATTAGTCAGCAACCATAGTCCCGCCCCTAACTCCGCCCATCCCGCCCC
TAACTCCGCCCAGTTCCGCCCATTCTCCGCCCCATGGCTGACTAATTTTTTTTATTTATGCAGAGGCCGA
GGCCGCCTCGGCCTCTGAGCTATTCCAGAAGTAGTGAGGAGGCTTTTTTGGAGGCCTAGGCTTTTGCAAA
GATCGATCAAGAGACAGGATGAGGATCGTTTCGCATGATTGAACAAGATGGATTGCACGCAGGTTCTCCG
GCCGCTTGGGTGGAGAGGCTATTCGGCTATGACTGGGCACAACAGACAATCGGCTGCTCTGATGCCGCCG
TGTTCCGGCTGTCAGCGCAGGGGCGCCCGGTTCTTTTTGTCAAGACCGACCTGTCCGGTGCCCTGAATGA
ACTGCAAGACGAGGCAGCGCGGCTATCGTGGCTGGCCACGACGGGCGTTCCTTGCGCAGCTGTGCTCGAC
GTTGTCACTGAAGCGGGAAGGGACTGGCTGCTATTGGGCGAAGTGCCGGGGCAGGATCTCCTGTCATCTC
ACCTTGCTCCTGCCGAGAAAGTATCCATCATGGCTGATGCAATGCGGCGGCTGCATACGCTTGATCCGGC
TACCTGCCCATTCGACCACCAAGCGAAACATCGCATCGAGCGAGCACGTACTCGGATGGAAGCCGGTCTT
GTCGATCAGGATGATCTGGACGAAGAGCATCAGGGGCTCGCGCCAGCCGAACTGTTCGCCAGGCTCAAGG
CGAGCATGCCCGACGGCGAGGATCTCGTCGTGACCCATGGCGATGCCTGCTTGCCGAATATCATGGTGGA
AAATGGCCGCTTTTCTGGATTCATCGACTGTGGCCGGCTGGGTGTGGCGGACCGCTATCAGGACATAGCG
TTGGCTACCCGTGATATTGCTGAAGAGCTTGGCGGCGAATGGGCTGACCGCTTCCTCGTGCTTTACGGTA
TCGCCGCTCCCGATTCGCAGCGCATCGCCTTCTATCGCCTTCTTGACGAGTTCTTCTGAGCGGGACTCTG
GGGTTCGAAATGACCGACCAAGCGACGCCCAACCTGCCATCACGAGATTTCGATTCCACCGCCGCCTTCT
ATGAAAGGTTGGGCTTCGGAATCGTTTTCCGGGACGCCGGCTGGATGATCCTCCAGCGCGGGGATCTCAT
GCTGGAGTTCTTCGCCCACCCTAGGGGGAGGCTAACTGAAACACGGAAGGAGACAATACCGGAAGGAACC
CGCGCTATGACGGCAATAAAAAGACAGAATAAAACGCACGGTGTTGGGTCGTTTGTTCATAAACGCGGGG
TTCGGTCCCAGGGCTGGCACTCTGTCGATACCCCACCGAGACCCCATTGGGGCCAATACGCCCGCGTTTC
TTCCTTTTCCCCACCCCACCCCCCAAGTTCGGGTGAAGGCCCAGGGCTCGCAGCCAACGTCGGGGCGGCA
GGCCCTGCCATAGCCTCAGGTTACTCATATATACTTTAGATTGATTTAAAACTTCATTTTTAATTTAAAA
GGATCTAGGTGAAGATCCTTTTTGATAATCTCATGACCAAAATCCCTTAACGTGAGTTTTCGTTCCACTG
AGCGTCAGACCCCGTAGAAAAGATCAAAGGATCTTCTTGAGATCCTTTTTTTCTGCGCGTAATCTGCTGC
TTGCAAACAAAAAAACCACCGCTACCAGCGGTGGTTTGTTTGCCGGATCAAGAGCTACCAACTCTTTTTC
CGAAGGTAACTGGCTTCAGCAGAGCGCAGATACCAAATACTGTTCTTCTAGTGTAGCCGTAGTTAGGCCA
CCACTTCAAGAACTCTGTAGCACCGCCTACATACCTCGCTCTGCTAATCCTGTTACCAGTGGCTGCTGCC
AGTGGCGATAAGTCGTGTCTTACCGGGTTGGACTCAAGACGATAGTTACCGGATAAGGCGCAGCGGTCGG
GCTGAACGGGGGGTTCGTGCACACAGCCCAGCTTGGAGCGAACGACCTACACCGAACTGAGATACCTACA
GCGTGAGCTATGAGAAAGCGCCACGCTTCCCGAAGGGAGAAAGGCGGACAGGTATCCGGTAAGCGGCAGG
GTCGGAACAGGAGAGCGCACGAGGGAGCTTCCAGGGGGAAACGCCTGGTATCTTTATAGTCCTGTCGGGT
TTCGCCACCTCTGACTTGAGCGTCGATTTTTGTGATGCTCGTCAGGGGGGCGGAGCCTATGGAAAAACGC
CAGCAACGCGGCCTTTTTACGGTTCCTGGCCTTTTGCTGGCCTTTTGCTCACATGTTCTTTCCTGCGTTA
TCCCCTGATTCTGTGGATAACCGT
Features (pLannotate 1.2.2; 14 found; start..end, strand, type, name):
     76..379     +  enhancer       CMV enhancer: human cytomegalovirus immediate early enhancer
    380..583     +  promoter       CMV promoter: human cytomegalovirus (CMV) immediate early promoter
    628..1344    +  CDS            sg12: sg12 is a basic (constitutively fluorescent) long stokes shift fluorescent protein published in 1997, derived from Aequorea victoria.
   1330..2010    +  CDS            mScarlet-I: mScarlet-I is a basic (constitutively fluorescent) red fluorescent protein published in 2016, derived from synthetic construct. It is reported to be a rapidly-maturing monomer with moderate acid sensitivity.
   2029..2112    +  CDS            large T antigen (fragment): large T antigen from SV40 (simian virus 40)
   2135..2256    +  polyA_signal   SV40 poly(A) signal: SV40 polyadenylation signal
   2290..2718    -  rep_origin     f1 ori (sequence partly withheld): f1 bacteriophage origin of replication; arrow indicates direction of (+) strand synthesis
   2745..2849    +  promoter       AmpR promoter: bla
   2851..3208    +  promoter       SV40 promoter: SV40 enhancer and early promoter
   3243..4037    +  CDS            NeoR/KanR: aminoglycoside phosphotransferase from Tn5; aph(3')-II (or nptII); confers resistance to neomycin, kanamycin, and G418 (Geneticin®)
   4058..4210    +  CDS            ble (fragment): BLE_KLEPN - Experimental evidence at protein level: Swiss-Prot protein existence level 1. Binding protein with a strong affinity to the bleomycin family of antibiotics. Binds to CL990; an antimitotic-antibiotic compound. From Klebsiella pneumoniae.
   4269..4316    +  polyA_signal   HSV TK poly(A) signal: herpes simplex virus thymidine kinase polyadenylation signal (Cole and Stacy, 1985)
   4407..4423    -  polyA_signal   bGH poly(A) signal (fragment): bovine growth hormone polyadenylation signal
   4645..5233    +  rep_origin     ori: high-copy-number ColE1/pMB1/pBR322/pUC origin of replication
