[The description below was written by a language model from this plasmid's Addgene catalogue record and pLannotate feature annotations shown in this document.]
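Description:
EGFP-Scarlet-I is a 5,332 bp mammalian expression plasmid built on the Clontech pEGFP-C1 backbone that produces a tandem fusion of monomeric EGFP and the red fluorescent protein mScarlet-I. The 681 bp mScarlet-I coding sequence was inserted by Gibson cloning downstream of, and in frame with, the backbone's green fluorescent protein, so mEGFP forms the N-terminal half of the fusion. The automated annotation labels the green protein's reading frame as a related Aequorea victoria GFP variant, but its position and length fit the mEGFP stated in the catalogue entry. The annotated green and red coding regions abut and slightly overlap, which suggests the two fluorophores are joined with little or no linker. Transcription is driven by the human cytomegalovirus immediate early enhancer and promoter and is terminated by the SV40 polyadenylation signal. The short large T antigen fragment annotated just upstream of that signal is most likely part of the SV40 terminator region rather than an expressed element.

The plasmid replicates in E. coli from a high-copy ColE1/pUC-type origin and also carries an f1 phage origin. A single Tn5 aminoglycoside phosphotransferase (NeoR/KanR) cassette has both a bacterial promoter and the SV40 enhancer and early promoter upstream, and ends in the HSV TK polyadenylation signal. It therefore confers kanamycin resistance in bacteria and can allow G418 selection in mammalian cells. The small ble and bGH poly(A) fragments appear to be backbone remnants.

The record gives the purpose only as expressing mEGFP-mScarlet-I in mammalian cells. Covalently linked green–red pairs like this one are commonly used as FRET reference or positive-control constructs. That use would suit the associated study of clathrin light chain conformation, although the record does not say so.
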