Addgene plasmid #193554: EGFP-Scarlet-I
Purpose: Expresses mEGFP-mScarlet-I in mammalian cells.
Depositing lab: Justin Taraska. Publication: A conformational switch in clathrin light chain regulates lattice structure and endocytosis at the plasma membrane of mammalian cells. Obashi K, Sochacki KA, Strub MP, Taraska JW. Nat Commun. 2023 Feb 9;14(1):732. doi: 10.1038/s41467-023-36304-7. PubMed 36759616.
Backbone
  Vector backbone: pEGFP-C1
  Backbone manufacturer: Clontech
  Total vector size (bp): 5332
  Vector type: Mammalian Expression
Growth in bacteria
  Bacterial resistance: Kanamycin, 50 μg/mL
  Growth temperature: 37°C
  Growth strain: DH5alpha
  Copy number: Unknown
Gene/Insert
  Gene/Insert name: mScarlet-I
  Insert size (bp): 681
  Promoter: CMV
  Tag / fusion protein: mEGFP (N terminal on backbone)
  Cloning method: Gibson Cloning
  Sequencing primers: 5′ CMV-F; 3′ SV40-pArev
Resource information
  A portion of this plasmid was derived from a plasmid made by: Addgene #85068
Terms and licenses: Academic/Nonprofit Terms; Industry Terms: Not Available to Industry
Depositor comments: Please visit https://doi.org/10.1101/2022.03.21.485138 for bioRxiv preprint.
How to cite: EGFP-Scarlet-I was a gift from Justin Taraska (Addgene plasmid # 193554 ; http://n2t.net/addgene:193554 ; RRID:Addgene_193554)
